>Addgene plasmid #165085 | pSpCas9n(BB)-2A-Puro (PX462) V2.0 Stx5DL-C1 | addgene full sequence | sequence record 324996 | Addgene NGS Result
GAGGGCCTATTTCCCATGATTCCTTCATATTTGCATATACGATACAAGGCTGTTAGAGAGATAATTGGAA
TTAATTTGACTGTAAACACAAAGATATTAGTACAAAATACGTGACGTAGAAAGTAATAATTTCTTGGGTA
GTTTGCAGTTTTAAAATTATGTTTTAAAATGGACTATCATATGCTTACCGTAACTTGAAAGTATTTCGAT
TTCTTGGCTTTATATATCTTGTGGAAAGGACGAAACACCGTAACCTCGGACTGTTGTGGAGTTTTAGAGC
TAGAAATAGCAAGTTAAAATAAGGCTAGTCCGTTATCAACTTGAAAAAGTGGCACCGAGTCGGTGCTTTT
TTGTTTTAGAGCTAGAAATAGCAAGTTAAAATAAGGCTAGTCCGTTTTTAGCGCGTGCGCCAATTCTGCA
GACAAATGGCTCTAGAGGTACCCGTTACATAACTTACGGTAAATGGCCCGCCTGGCTGACCGCCCAACGA
CCCCCGCCCATTGACGTCAATAGTAACGCCAATAGGGACTTTCCATTGACGTCAATGGGTGGAGTATTTA
CGGTAAACTGCCCACTTGGCAGTACATCAAGTGTATCATATGCCAAGTACGCCCCCTATTGACGTCAATG
ACGGTAAATGGCCCGCCTGGCATTGTGCCCAGTACATGACCTTATGGGACTTTCCTACTTGGCAGTACAT
CTACGTATTAGTCATCGCTATTACCATGGTCGAGGTGAGCCCCACGTTCTGCTTCACTCTCCCCATCTCC
CCCCCCTCCCCACCCCCAATTTTGTATTTATTTATTTTTTAATTATTTTGTGCAGCGATGGGGGCGGGGG
GGGGGGGGGGGSGSGCSCSRGGSGGGGSGGGGSGGGGSGRGGGGSGGGGSGGGGSGRGGSGGRGRGGKGS
GGSGGCRGCCAATCAGAGCGGCGCGCTCCGAAAGTTTCCTTTTATGGCGAGGCGGCGGCGGCGGCGGCCC
TATAAAAAGCGAAGCGCGCGGCGGGCGGGAGTCGCTGCGCGCTGCCTTCGCCCCGTGCCCCGCTCCGCCG
CCGCCTCGCGCCGCCCGCCCCGGCTCTGACTGACCGCGTTACTCCCACAGGTGAGCGGGCGGGACGGCCC
TTCTCCTCCGGGCTGTAATTAGCTGAGCAAGAGGTAAGGGTTTAAGGGATGGTTGGTTGGTGGGGTATTA
ATGTTTAATTACCTGGAGCACCTGCCTGAAATCACTTTTTTTCAGGTTGGACCGGTGCCACCATGGACTA
TAAGGACCACGACGGAGACTACAAGGATCATGATATTGATTACAAAGACGATGACGATAAGATGGCCCCA
AAGAAGAAGCGGAAGGTCGGTATCCACGGAGTCCCAGCAGCCGACAAGAAGTACAGCATCGGCCTGGCCA
TCGGCACCAACTCTGTGGGCTGGGCCGTGATCACCGACGAGTACAAGGTGCCCAGCAAGAAATTCAAGGT
GCTGGGCAACACCGACCGGCACAGCATCAAGAAGAACCTGATCGGAGCCCTGCTGTTCGACAGCGGCGAA
ACAGCCGAGGCCACCCGGCTGAAGAGAACCGCCAGAAGAAGATACACCAGACGGAAGAACCGGATCTGCT
ATCTGCAAGAGATCTTCAGCAACGAGATGGCCAAGGTGGACGACAGCTTCTTCCACAGACTGGAAGAGTC
CTTCCTGGTGGAAGAGGATAAGAAGCACGAGCGGCACCCCATCTTCGGCAACATCGTGGACGAGGTGGCC
TACCACGAGAAGTACCCCACCATCTACCACCTGAGAAAGAAACTGGTGGACAGCACCGACAAGGCCGACC
TGCGGCTGATCTATCTGGCCCTGGCCCACATGATCAAGTTCCGGGGCCACTTCCTGATCGAGGGCGACCT
GAACCCCGACAACAGCGACGTGGACAAGCTGTTCATCCAGCTGGTGCAGACCTACAACCAGCTGTTCGAG
GAAAACCCCATCAACGCCAGCGGCGTGGACGCCAAGGCCATCCTGTCTGCCAGACTGAGCAAGAGCAGAC
GGCTGGAAAATCTGATCGCCCAGCTGCCCGGCGAGAAGAAGAATGGCCTGTTCGGCAACCTGATTGCCCT
GAGCCTGGGCCTGACCCCCAACTTCAAGAGCAACTTCGACCTGGCCGAGGATGCCAAACTGCAGCTGAGC
AAGGACACCTACGACGACGACCTGGACAACCTGCTGGCCCAGATCGGCGACCAGTACGCCGACCTGTTTC
TGGCCGCCAAGAACCTGTCCGACGCCATCCTGCTGAGCGACATCCTGAGAGTGAACACCGAGATCACCAA
GGCCCCCCTGAGCGCCTCTATGATCAAGAGATACGACGAGCACCACCAGGACCTGACCCTGCTGAAAGCT
CTCGTGCGGCAGCAGCTGCCTGAGAAGTACAAAGAGATTTTCTTCGACCAGAGCAAGAACGGCTACGCCG
GCTACATTGACGGCGGAGCCAGCCAGGAAGAGTTCTACAAGTTCATCAAGCCCATCCTGGAAAAGATGGA
CGGCACCGAGGAACTGCTCGTGAAGCTGAACAGAGAGGACCTGCTGCGGAAGCAGCGGACCTTCGACAAC
GGCAGCATCCCCCACCAGATCCACCTGGGAGAGCTGCACGCCATTCTGCGGCGGCAGGAAGATTTTTACC
CATTCCTGAAGGACAACCGGGAAAAGATCGAGAAGATCCTGACCTTCCGCATCCCCTACTACGTGGGCCC
TCTGGCCAGGGGAAACAGCAGATTCGCCTGGATGACCAGAAAGAGCGAGGAAACCATCACCCCCTGGAAC
TTCGAGGAAGTGGTGGACAAGGGCGCTTCCGCCCAGAGCTTCATCGAGCGGATGACCAACTTCGATAAGA
ACCTGCCCAACGAGAAGGTGCTGCCCAAGCACAGCCTGCTGTACGAGTACTTCACCGTGTATAACGAGCT
GACCAAAGTGAAATACGTGACCGAGGGAATGAGAAAGCCCGCCTTCCTGAGCGGCGAGCAGAAAAAGGCC
ATCGTGGACCTGCTGTTCAAGACCAACCGGAAAGTGACCGTGAAGCAGCTGAAAGAGGACTACTTCAAGA
AAATCGAGTGCTTCGACTCCGTGGAAATCTCCGGCGTGGAAGATCGGTTCAACGCCTCCCTGGGCACATA
CCACGATCTGCTGAAAATTATCAAGGACAAGGACTTCCTGGACAATGAGGAAAACGAGGACATTCTGGAA
GATATCGTGCTGACCCTGACACTGTTTGAGGACAGAGAGATGATCGAGGAACGGCTGAAAACCTATGCCC
ACCTGTTCGACGACAAAGTGATGAAGCAGCTGAAGCGGCGGAGATACACCGGCTGGGGCAGGCTGAGCCG
GAAGCTGATCAACGGCATCCGGGACAAGCAGTCCGGCAAGACAATCCTGGATTTCCTGAAGTCCGACGGC
TTCGCCAACAGAAACTTCATGCAGCTGATCCACGACGACAGCCTGACCTTTAAAGAGGACATCCAGAAAG
CCCAGGTGTCCGGCCAGGGCGATAGCCTGCACGAGCACATTGCCAATCTGGCCGGCAGCCCCGCCATTAA
GAAGGGCATCCTGCAGACAGTGAAGGTGGTGGACGAGCTCGTGAAAGTGATGGGCCGGCACAAGCCCGAG
AACATCGTGATCGAAATGGCCAGAGAGAACCAGACCACCCAGAAGGGACAGAAGAACAGCCGCGAGAGAA
TGAAGCGGATCGAAGAGGGCATCAAAGAGCTGGGCAGCCAGATCCTGAAAGAACACCCCGTGGAAAACAC
CCAGCTGCAGAACGAGAAGCTGTACCTGTACTACCTGCAGAATGGGCGGGATATGTACGTGGACCAGGAA
CTGGACATCAACCGGCTGTCCGACTACGATGTGGACCATATCGTGCCTCAGAGCTTTCTGAAGGACGACT
CCATCGACAACAAGGTGCTGACCAGAAGCGACAAGAACCGGGGCAAGAGCGACAACGTGCCCTCCGAAGA
GGTCGTGAAGAAGATGAAGAACTACTGGCGGCAGCTGCTGAACGCCAAGCTGATTACCCAGAGAAAGTTC
GACAATCTGACCAAGGCCGAGAGAGGCGGCCTGAGCGAACTGGATAAGGCCGGCTTCATCAAGAGACAGC
TGGTGGAAACCCGGCAGATCACAAAGCACGTGGCACAGATCCTGGACTCCCGGATGAACACTAAGTACGA
CGAGAATGACAAGCTGATCCGGGAAGTGAAAGTGATCACCCTGAAGTCCAAGCTGGTGTCCGATTTCCGG
AAGGATTTCCAGTTTTACAAAGTGCGCGAGATCAACAACTACCACCACGCCCACGACGCCTACCTGAACG
CCGTCGTGGGAACCGCCCTGATCAAAAAGTACCCTAAGCTGGAAAGCGAGTTCGTGTACGGCGACTACAA
GGTGTACGACGTGCGGAAGATGATCGCCAAGAGCGAGCAGGAAATCGGCAAGGCTACCGCCAAGTACTTC
TTCTACAGCAACATCATGAACTTTTTCAAGACCGAGATTACCCTGGCCAACGGCGAGATCCGGAAGCGGC
CTCTGATCGAGACAAACGGCGAAACCGGGGAGATCGTGTGGGATAAGGGCCGGGATTTTGCCACCGTGCG
GAAAGTGCTGAGCATGCCCCAAGTGAATATCGTGAAAAAGACCGAGGTGCAGACAGGCGGCTTCAGCAAA
GAGTCTATCCTGCCCAAGAGGAACAGCGATAAGCTGATCGCCAGAAAGAAGGACTGGGACCCTAAGAAGT
ACGGCGGCTTCGACAGCCCCACCGTGGCCTATTCTGTGCTGGTGGTGGCCAAAGTGGAAAAGGGCAAGTC
CAAGAAACTGAAGAGTGTGAAAGAGCTGCTGGGGATCACCATCATGGAAAGAAGCAGCTTCGAGAAGAAT
CCCATCGACTTTCTGGAAGCCAAGGGCTACAAAGAAGTGAAAAAGGACCTGATCATCAAGCTGCCTAAGT
ACTCCCTGTTCGAGCTGGAAAACGGCCGGAAGAGAATGCTGGCCTCTGCCGGCGAACTGCAGAAGGGAAA
CGAACTGGCCCTGCCCTCCAAATATGTGAACTTCCTGTACCTGGCCAGCCACTATGAGAAGCTGAAGGGC
TCCCCCGAGGATAATGAGCAGAAACAGCTGTTTGTGGAACAGCACAAGCACTACCTGGACGAGATCATCG
AGCAGATCAGCGAGTTCTCCAAGAGAGTGATCCTGGCCGACGCTAATCTGGACAAAGTGCTGTCCGCCTA
CAACAAGCACCGGGATAAGCCCATCAGAGAGCAGGCCGAGAATATCATCCACCTGTTTACCCTGACCAAT
CTGGGAGCCCCTGCCGCCTTCAAGTACTTTGACACCACCATCGACCGGAAGAGGTACACCAGCACCAAAG
AGGTGCTGGACGCCACCCTGATCCACCAGAGCATCACCGGCCTGTACGAGACACGGATCGACCTGTCTCA
GCTGGGAGGCGACAAAAGGCCGGCGGCCACGAAAAAGGCCGGCCAGGCAAAAAAGAAAAAGGAATTCGGC
AGTGGAGAGGGCAGAGGAAGTCTGCTAACATGCGGTGACGTCGAGGAGAATCCTGGCCCAATGACCGAGT
ACAAGCCCACGGTGCGCCTCGCCACCCGCGACGACGTCCCCAGGGCCGTACGCACCCTCGCCGCCGCGTT
CGCCGACTACCCCGCCACGCGCCACACCGTCGATCCGGACCGCCACATCGAGCGGGTCACCGAGCTGCAA
GAACTCTTCCTCACGCGCGTCGGGCTCGACATCGGCAAGGTGTGGGTCGCGGACGACGGCGCCGCGGTGG
CGGTCTGGACCACGCCGGAGAGCGTCGAAGCGGGGGCGGTGTTCGCCGAGATCGGCCCGCGCATGGCCGA
GTTGAGCGGTTCCCGGCTGGCCGCGCAGCAACAGATGGAAGGCCTCCTGGCGCCGCACCGGCCCAAGGAG
CCCGCGTGGTTCCTGGCCACCGTCGGAGTCTCGCCCGACCACCAGGGCAAGGGTCTGGGCAGCGCCGTCG
TGCTCCCCGGAGTGGAGGCGGCCGAGCGCGCCGGGGTGCCCGCCTTCCTGGAGACCTCCGCGCCCCGCAA
CCTCCCCTTCTACGAGCGGCTCGGCTTCACCGTCACCGCCGACGTCGAGGTGCCCGAAGGACCGCGCACC
TGGTGCATGACCCGCAAGCCCGGTGCCTGAGAATTCTAACTAGAGCTCGCTGATCAGCCTCGACTGTGCC
TTCTAGTTGCCAGCCATCTGTTGTTTGCCCCTCCCCCGTGCCTTCCTTGACCCTGGAAGGTGCCACTCCC
ACTGTCCTTTCCTAATAAAATGAGGAAATTGCATCGCATTGTCTGAGTAGGTGTCATTCTATTCTGGGGG
GTGGGGTGGGGCAGGACAGCAAGGGGGAGGATTGGGAAGAGAATAGCAGGCATGCTGGGGAGCGGCCGCA
GGAACCCCTAGTGATGGAGTTGGCCACTCCCTCTCTGCGCGCTCGCTCGCTCACTGAGGCCGGGCGACCA
AAGGTCGCCCGACGCCCGGGCTTTGCCCGGGCGGCCTCAGTGAGCGAGCGAGCGCGCAGCTGCCTGCAGG
GGCGCCTGATGCGGTATTTTCTCCTTACGCATCTGTGCGGTATTTCACACCGCATA
[95 nt withheld, positions 6637-6731]
T
[46 nt withheld, positions 6733-6778]
C
[141 nt withheld, positions 6780-6920]
CCTTTGACGTTGGAGTCCACGTTCTTT
[37 nt withheld, positions 6948-6984]
ACTCTATCTCGGGCTATTCTTTTGATTTATAAGGGATTTTGCCGATTTCGGTCTATTGGTTAAAAAATGA
GCTGATTTAACAAAAATTTAACGCGAATTTTAACAAAATATTAACGTTTACAATTTTATGGTGCACTCTC
AGTACAATCTGCTCTGATGCCGCATAGTTAAGCCAGCCCCGACACCCGCCAACACCCGCTGACGCGCCCT
GACGGGCTTGTCTGCTCCCGGCATCCGCTTACAGACAAGCTGTGACCGTCTCCGGGAGCTGCATGTGTCA
GAGGTTTTCACCGTCATCACCGAAACGCGCGAGACGAAAGGGCCTCGTGATACGCCTATTTTTATAGGTT
AATGTCATGATAATAATGGTTTCTTAGACGTCAGGTGGCACTTTTCGGGGAAATGTGCGCGGAACCCCTA
TTTGTTTATTTTTCTAAATACATTCAAATATGTATCCGCTCATGAGACAATAACCCTGATAAATGCTTCA
ATAATATTGAAAAAGGAAGAGTATGAGTATTCAACATTTCCGTGTCGCCCTTATTCCCTTTTTTGCGGCA
TTTTGCCTTCCTGTTTTTGCTCACCCAGAAACGCTGGTGAAAGTAAAAGATGCTGAAGATCAGTTGGGTG
CACGAGTGGGTTACATCGAACTGGATCTCAACAGCGGTAAGATCCTTGAGAGTTTTCGCCCCGAAGAACG
TTTTCCAATGATGAGCACTTTTAAAGTTCTGCTATGTGGCGCGGTATTATCCCGTATTGACGCCGGGCAA
GAGCAACTCGGTCGCCGCATACACTATTCTCAGAATGACTTGGTTGAGTACTCACCAGTCACAGAAAAGC
ATCTTACGGATGGCATGACAGTAAGAGAATTATGCAGTGCTGCCATAACCATGAGTGATAACACTGCGGC
CAACTTACTTCTGACAACGATCGGAGGACCGAAGGAGCTAACCGCTTTTTTGCACAACATGGGGGATCAT
GTAACTCGCCTTGATCGTTGGGAACCGGAGCTGAATGAAGCCATACCAAACGACGAGCGTGACACCACGA
TGCCTGTAGCAATGGCAACAACGTTGCGCAAACTATTAACTGGCGAACTACTTACTCTAGCTTCCCGGCA
ACAATTAATAGACTGGATGGAGGCGGATAAAGTTGCAGGACCACTTCTGCGCTCGGCCCTTCCGGCTGGC
TGGTTTATTGCTGATAAATCTGGAGCCGGTGAGCGTGGAAGCCGCGGTATCATTGCAGCACTGGGGCCAG
ATGGTAAGCCCTCCCGTATCGTAGTTATCTACACGACGGGGAGTCAGGCAACTATGGATGAACGAAATAG
ACAGATCGCTGAGATAGGTGCCTCACTGATTAAGCATTGGTAACTGTCAGACCAAGTTTACTCATATATA
CTTTAGATTGATTTAAAACTTCATTTTTAATTTAAAAGGATCTAGGTGAAGATCCTTTTTGATAATCTCA
TGACCAAAATCCCTTAACGTGAGTTTTCGTTCCACTGAGCGTCAGACCCCGTAGAAAAGATCAAAGGATC
TTCTTGAGATCCTTTTTTTCTGCGCGTAATCTGCTGCTTGCAAACAAAAAAACCACCGCTACCAGCGGTG
GTTTGTTTGCCGGATCAAGAGCTACCAACTCTTTTTCCGAAGGTAACTGGCTTCAGCAGAGCGCAGATAC
CAAATACTGTTCTTCTAGTGTAGCCGTAGTTAGGCCACCACTTCAAGAACTCTGTAGCACCGCCTACATA
CCTCGCTCTGCTAATCCTGTTACCAGTGGCTGCTGCCAGTGGCGATAAGTCGTGTCTTACCGGGTTGGAC
TCAAGACGATAGTTACCGGATAAGGCGCAGCGGTCGGGCTGAACGGGGGGTTCGTGCACACAGCCCAGCT
TGGAGCGAACGACCTACACCGAACTGAGATACCTACAGCGTGAGCTATGAGAAAGCGCCACGCTTCCCGA
AGGGAGAAAGGCGGACAGGTATCCGGTAAGCGGCAGGGTCGGAACAGGAGAGCGCACGAGGGAGCTTCCA
GGGGGAAACGCCTGGTATCTTTATAGTCCTGTCGGGTTTCGCCACCTCTGACTTGAGCGTCGATTTTTGT
GATGCTCGTCAGGGGGGCGGAGCCTATGGAAAAACGCCAGCAACGCGGCCTTTTTACGGTTCCTGGCCTT
TTGCTGGCCTTTTGCTCACATGT
Features (pLannotate 1.2.2; 18 found; start..end, strand, type, name):
      1..241     +  promoter       U6 promoter: RNA polymerase III promoter for human U6 snRNA
    271..346     +  misc_RNA       gRNA scaffold: guide RNA scaffold for the Streptococcus pyogenes CRISPR/Cas9 system
    353..396     +  misc_RNA       gRNA scaffold (fragment): guide RNA scaffold for the Streptococcus pyogenes CRISPR/Cas9 system
    443..728     +  enhancer       CMV enhancer: human cytomegalovirus immediate early enhancer; contains an 18-bp deletion relative to the standard CMV enhancer
   1008..1235    +  intron         hybrid intron: hybrid between chicken β-actin (CBA) and minute virus of mice (MMV) introns (Gray et al., 2011)
   1373..3088    +  CDS            Cas9(N): N-terminal portion of Streptococcus pyogenes Cas9 (Zetsche et al., 2015)
   2975..5473    +  CDS            Cas9(C): C-terminal portion of Streptococcus pyogenes Cas9 (Zetsche et al., 2015)
   5474..5521    +  CDS            nucleoplasmin NLS: bipartite nuclear localization signal from nucleoplasmin
   5591..6190    +  CDS            PuroR (fragment): puromycin N-acetyltransferase; pac from Streptomyces; confers resistance to puromycin
   6224..6335    +  polyA_signal   bGH poly(A) signal: bovine growth hormone polyadenylation signal
   6440..6580    +  repeat_region  AAV2 ITR: inverted terminal repeat of adeno-associated virus serotype 2 inverted
   6585..6636    -  misc_feature   bom (fragment): basis of mobility region from pBR322
   6655..7110    +  rep_origin     f1 ori (sequence partly withheld): f1 bacteriophage origin of replication; arrow indicates direction of (+) strand synthesis
   7111..7160    -  misc_feature   bom (fragment): basis of mobility region from pBR322
   7262..7297    -  CDS            rop (fragment): Rop protein, which maintains plasmids at low copy number; rop
   7392..7496    +  promoter       AmpR promoter: bla
   7497..8357    +  CDS            AmpR: β-lactamase; bla; confers resistance to ampicillin, carbenicillin, and related antibiotics
   8528..9116    +  rep_origin     ori: high-copy-number ColE1/pMB1/pBR322/pUC origin of replication
