[The description below was written by a language model from this plasmid's Addgene catalogue record and pLannotate feature annotations shown in this document.]
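Description:
pSpCas9n(BB)-2A-Puro (PX462) V2.0 Stx5DL-C1 is an all-in-one mammalian CRISPR expression plasmid of about 9.2 kb built on the PX462 V2.0 backbone. It is maintained in E. coli through a high-copy ColE1/pUC-type origin and an ampicillin resistance gene (β-lactamase with its own promoter). It also carries an f1 phage origin. A single AAV2 inverted terminal repeat is annotated downstream of the expression cassette. This appears to be a backbone remnant, since with only one ITR the record gives no indication that the plasmid is meant for AAV packaging.

The plasmid holds two expression units. A human U6 RNA polymerase III promoter drives a single guide RNA, made of a 20-nt spacer cloned through the BbsI sites and fused to the Streptococcus pyogenes gRNA scaffold. The second unit expresses human codon-optimised SpCas9n, the nickase form that cuts only one DNA strand. It carries an N-terminal 3XFLAG tag and a C-terminal nucleoplasmin nuclear localization signal. A 2A peptide links it to puromycin N-acetyltransferase, so transfected cells can be enriched with puromycin, and the cassette ends in a bGH polyadenylation signal. The catalogue lists the promoter as CMV, while the feature table annotates a CMV enhancer followed by a hybrid chicken β-actin/MVM intron, which suggests a composite CMV-enhancer-based promoter.

Because a nickase needs two offset guides to produce a double-strand break, this plasmid is meant to be used with a partner construct. It supplies guide 1 of "pair C", designed to specifically knock out the long isoform of syntaxin-5 (Stx5L). The target species of the guide is not stated in the record.
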