Addgene plasmid #165085: pSpCas9n(BB)-2A-Puro (PX462) V2.0 Stx5DL-C1
Purpose: gRNA 1 of pair C for Stx5L-specific knockout
Depositing lab: Geert van den Bogaart. Depositing organization: University of Groningen. Publication: Congenital disorder of glycosylation caused by starting site-specific variant in syntaxin-5. Linders PTA, Gerretsen ECF, Ashikov A, Vals MA, de Boer R, Revelo NH, Arts R, Baerenfaenger M, Zijlstra F, Huijben K, Raymond K, Muru K, Fjodorova O, Pajusalu S, Ounap K, Ter Beest M, Lefeber D, van den Bogaart G. Nat Commun. 2021 Oct 28;12(1):6227. doi: 10.1038/s41467-021-26534-y. PubMed 34711829.
Backbone
  Vector backbone: PX462
  Total vector size (bp): 9178
  Vector type: Mammalian Expression, CRISPR
  Selectable markers: Puromycin
Growth in bacteria
  Bacterial resistance: Ampicillin, 100 μg/mL
  Growth temperature: 37°C
  Growth strain: DH5alpha
  Copy number: High Copy
Gene/Insert
  Gene/Insert name: hSpCas9n-2A-Puro (alt names: SpCas9n-2A-Puro V2.0; Cas9n; PX462 V2.0)
  gRNA/shRNA sequence: TAACC TCGGA CTGTT GTGGA
  Species: Synthetic
  Promoter: CMV
  Tag / fusion protein: 3XFLAG (N terminal on insert); 2A-Puro (C terminal on insert)
  Cloning method: Restriction Enzyme; 5′ cloning site BbsI (unknown if destroyed); 3′ cloning site BbsI (unknown if destroyed)
  Sequencing primers: 5′ U6-fwd; 3′ U6-rev
Resource information
  A portion of this plasmid was derived from a plasmid made by: Backbone from Addgene https://www.addgene.org/62987/
Terms and licenses: Academic/Nonprofit Terms; Industry Terms: Not Available to Industry
How to cite: pSpCas9n(BB)-2A-Puro (PX462) V2.0 Stx5DL-C1 was a gift from Geert van den Bogaart (Addgene plasmid # 165085 ; http://n2t.net/addgene:165085 ; RRID:Addgene_165085)
